>Addgene plasmid #193538 | pIM44 | addgene full sequence | sequence record 378708 | Addgene NGS Result
AACAAAACCCATCGTACGGCCAAGGAAGTCTCCAATAACTGTGATCCACCACAAGCGCCAGGGTTTTCCC
AGTCACGACGTTGTAAAACGACGGCCAGTCATGCATAATCCGCACGCATCTGGAATAAGGAAGTGCCATT
CCGCCTGACCTCAAATAATGATTTTATTTTGACTGATAGTGACCTGTTCGTTGCAACAGATTGATGAGCA
ATGCTTTTTTATAATGCCAACTTTGTACAAAAAAGCAGGCTTCGAAGGAGATAGAACCATGGCTCCACGT
TACGACGGCGATTCCTTCAAGAAGGGGCCATGGACGCCGGAGGAGGACAAGCTTCTCATCGACTACATCG
GGGCTCATGGCTCTTGCAGGTGGAACAGCATCGCGAGGCTCGCCGGTCTTAACCGCACCGGGAAGAGCTG
CCGGCTCCGTTGGCTCAACTGCCTACAGCCCGACATCAAGCGCGTCCACTTCACCGACGATGAGGAGAAA
CTCCTCATCAACCTCCACTCCTCCCTCGGGAACAAGTGGTCGGAGATCGGGACGCATATGCCTGGAAGGA
CGGACAACGAGATCAAGAACTACTGGAACACGCACCTAAGCAAGAAGCTCCCGGCCGGCATCGTCAAGGA
CCCAGCTTTCTTGTACAAAGTTGGCATTATAAGAAAGCATTGCTTATCAATTTGTTGCAACGAACAGGTC
ACTATCAGTCAAAATAAAATCATTATTTGAGGCTAGGTGGAGGCTCAGTGATGATAAGTCTGCGATGGTG
GATGCATGTGTCATGGTCATAGCTGTTTCCTGTGTGAAATTGTTATCCGCTCAGAGGGCACAATCCTATT
CCGCGCTATCCGACAATCTCCAAGACATTAGGTGGAGTTCAGTTCGGCGTATGGCATATGTCGCTGGAAA
GAACATGTGAGCAAAAGGCCAGCAAAAGGCCAGGAACCGTAAAAAGGCCGCGTTGCTGGCGTTTTTCCAT
AGGCTCCGCCCCCCTGACGAGCATCACAAAAATCGACGCTCAAGTCAGAGGTGGCGAAACCCGACAGGAC
TATAAAGATACCAGGCGTTTCCCCCTGGAAGCTCCCTCGTGCGCTCTCCTGTTCCGACCCTGCCGCTTAC
CGGATACCTGTCCGCCTTTCTCCCTTCGGGAAGCGTGGCGCTTTCTCATAGCTCACGCTGTAGGTATCTC
AGTTCGGTGTAGGTCGTTCGCTCCAAGCTGGGCTGTGTGCACGAACCCCCCGTTCAGCCCGACCGCTGCG
CCTTATCCGGTAACTATCGTCTTGAGTCCAACCCGGTAAGACACGACTTATCGCCACTGGCAGCAGCCAC
TGGTAACAGGATTAGCAGAGCGAGGTATGTAGGCGGTGCTACAGAGTTCTTGAAGTGGTGGCCTAACTAC
GGCTACACTAGAAGAACAGTATTTGGTATCTGCGCTCTGCTGAAGCCAGTTACCTTCGGAAAAAGAGTTG
GTAGCTCTTGATCCGGCAAACAAACCACCGCTGGTAGCGGTGGTTTTTTTGTTTGCAAGCAGCAGATTAC
GCGCAGAAAAAAAGGATCTCAAGAAGATCCTTTGATCTTTTCTACGGGGTCTGACGCTCTATTCAACAAA
GCCGCCGTCCCGTCAAGTCAGCGTAAATGGGTAGGGGGCTTCAAATCGTCCGCTCTGCCAGTGTTACAAC
CAATTAACAAATTCTGATTAGAAAAACTCATCGAGCATCAAATGAAACTGCAATTTATTCATATCAGGAT
TATCAATACCATATTTTTGAAAAAGCCGTTTCTGTAATGAAGGAGAAAACTCACCGAGGCAGTTCCATAG
GATGGCAAGATCCTGGTATCGGTCTGCGATTCCGACTCGTCCAACATCAATACAACCTATTAATTTCCCC
TCGTCAAAAATAAGGTTATCAAGTGAGAAATCACCATGAGTGACGACTGAATCCGGTGAGAATGGCAAAA
GCTTATGCATTTCTTTCCAGACTTGTTCAACAGGCCAGCCATTACGCTCGTCATCAAAATCACTCGCATC
AACCAAACCGTTATTCATTCGTGATTGCGCCTGAGCGAGACGAAATACGCGATCGCTGTTAAAAGGACAA
TTACAAACAGGAATCGAATGCAACCGGCGCAGGAACACTGCCAGCGCATCAACAATATTTTCACCTGAAT
CAGGATATTCTTCTAATACCTGGAATGCTGTTTTCCCGGGGATCGCAGTGGTGAGTAACCATGCATCATC
AGGAGTACGGATAAAATGCTTGATGGTCGGAAGAGGCATAAATTCCGTCAGCCAGTTTAGTCTGACCATC
TCATCTGTAACATCATTGGCAACGCTACCTTTGCCATGTTTCAGAAACAACTCTGGCGCATCGGGCTTCC
CATACAATCGATAGATTGTCGCACCTGATTGCCCGACATTATCGCGAGCCCATTTATACCCATATAAATC
AGCATCCATGTTGGAATTTAATCGCGGCCTCGAGCAAGACGTTTCCCGTTGAATATGGCTCATAACACCC
CTTGTATTACTGTTTATGTAAGCAGACAGTTTTATTGTTCATGATGATATATTTTTATCTTGTGCAATGT
AACATCAGAGATTTTGAGACACAACGTGGCTTTCCCCCGCCGCTCTAGAACTAGTGGATCCAAATAAAAC
GAAAGGCTCAGTCGAAAGACTGGGCCTTTCGTTTTATCTGTTGTTTGTCGCATTATACGAGACGTCCAGG
TTGGGATACCTGA
Features (pLannotate 1.2.2; 8 found; start..end, strand, type, name):
     56..99      -  CDS            lacZα (fragment): LacZα fragment of β-galactosidase; lacZ fragment
    152..251     +  protein_bind   attL1: mutant version of attL; recombination site for the Gateway® LR reaction LR Clonase™
    299..607     +  CDS            MYB114 (fragment): MY114_ARATH - Experimental evidence at protein level: Swiss-Prot protein existence level 1. Transcription activator, when associated with BHLH002/EGL3/MYC146, BHLH012/MYC1, or BHLH042/TT8. From Arabidopsis thaliana (Mouse-ear cress).
    630..729     -  protein_bind   attL2: mutant version of attL; recombination site for the Gateway® LR reaction LR Clonase™
    974..1562    -  rep_origin     ori: high-copy-number ColE1/pMB1/pBR322/pUC origin of replication
   1698..2513    -  CDS            KanR: aminoglycoside phosphotransferase; aph(3')-Ia; confers resistance to kanamycin in bacteria or G418 (Geneticin®) in eukaryotes
   2629..2651    +  misc_feature   MCS (fragment): pBluescript multiple cloning site
   2651..2697    +  terminator     rrnB T1 terminator: transcription terminator T1 from the E. coli rrnB gene
