[The description below was written by a language model from this plasmid's Addgene catalogue record and pLannotate feature annotations shown in this document.]
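Description:
pIM44 is a small (about 2.7 kb) Gateway entry clone built on the pTWIST ENTRY backbone. It carries ID#54, one of a set of integrated domains (IDs) taken from plant NLR immune receptors. The insert derives from a Brachypodium gene model (Bradi1g51961.4.p) and, according to the record, was introduced by ligation-independent cloning. The plasmid is maintained in E. coli at high copy through a ColE1/pUC-type origin and selected with kanamycin via an aph(3')-Ia aminoglycoside phosphotransferase gene. Other backbone annotations are minor: a short lacZα remnant, a fragment of a pBluescript-type multiple cloning site and an rrnB T1 transcription terminator.

The payload lies between attL1 and attL2, the recombination sites used in the Gateway LR reaction. LR Clonase can therefore transfer the domain directionally into any attR-containing destination vector, which then supplies the promoter, tags or fusion partners. No promoter, tag or reporter is annotated in the entry clone itself, so it serves as a shuttle rather than an expression construct. Automated annotation labels roughly 300 bp of the insert as a fragment resembling Arabidopsis MYB114, a MYB-family transcription activator. This is a similarity hit, not the insert's origin, and it suggests that the Brachypodium integrated domain is MYB-like; the catalogue fields do not state the domain class. As part of an NLR integrated-domain toolkit, the clone is intended for moving this decoy-like domain into assay vectors to test for interactions with plant pathogen effectors and so help identify candidate effector targets. The record does not name specific destination vectors or assays.
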