Addgene plasmid #193538: pIM44
Purpose: pENTRY clone for NLR Integrated Domain ID#54
Depositing lab: Nemo Peeters. Depositing organization: CNRS UMR 2594, INRA UMR 0441, Laboratoire des Interactions Plantes Micro-organismes (LIPM). Publication: An NLR integrated domain toolkit to identify plant pathogen effector targets. Landry D, Mila I, Sabbagh CRR, Zaffuto M, Pouzet C, Tremousaygue D, Dabos P, Deslandes L, Peeters N. Plant J. 2023 Sep;115(5):1443-1457. doi: 10.1111/tpj.16331. Epub 2023 Jul 24. PubMed 37248633.
Backbone
  Vector backbone: pTWIST ENTRY
  Vector type: pENTRY clone
Growth in bacteria
  Bacterial resistance: Kanamycin, 50 μg/mL
  Growth temperature: 37°C
  Growth strain: DH5alpha
  Copy number: High Copy
Gene/Insert
  Gene/Insert name: ID#54
  Species: Brachypodium (Bradi1g51961.4.p)
  Cloning method: Ligation Independent Cloning
  Sequencing primers: 5′ n/a
Terms and licenses: Academic/Nonprofit Terms; Industry Terms: Not Available to Industry
How to cite: pIM44 was a gift from Nemo Peeters (Addgene plasmid # 193538 ; http://n2t.net/addgene:193538 ; RRID:Addgene_193538)
