>Addgene plasmid #193538 | pIM44 | depositor partial sequence | sequence record 374717 | insert
TCGAAGGAGATAGAACCATGGCTCCACGTTACGACGGCGATTCCTTCAAGAAGGGGCCATGGACGCCGGA
GGAGGACAAGCTTCTCATCGACTACATCGGGGCTCATGGCTCTTGCAGGTGGAACAGCATCGCGAGGCTC
GCCGGTCTTAACCGCACCGGGAAGAGCTGCCGGCTCCGTTGGCTCAACTGCCTACAGCCCGACATCAAGC
GCGTCCACTTCACCGACGATGAGGAGAAACTCCTCATCAACCTCCACTCCTCCCTCGGGAACAAGTGGTC
GGAGATCGGGACGCATATGCCTGGAAGGACGGACAACGAGATCAAGAACTACTGGAACACGCACCTAAGC
AAGAAGCTCCCGGCCGGCATCGTCAAGG
