>Addgene plasmid #193538 | pIM44 | depositor partial sequence | sequence record 374718 | pTwist+ENTR backbone
AACAAAACCCATCGTACGGCCAAGGAAGTCTCCAATAACTGTGATCCACCACAAGCGCCAGGGTTTTCCC
AGTCACGACGTTGTAAAACGACGGCCAGTCATGCATAATCCGCACGCATCTGGAATAAGGAAGTGCCATT
CCGCCTGACCTCAAATAATGATTTTATTTTGACTGATAGTGACCTGTTCGTTGCAACAGATTGATGAGCA
ATGCTTTTTTATAATGCCAACTTTGTACAAAAAAGCAGGCTNNNNNNNNNNNNNNNNNNNNNNNNNNNNN
NNNNNNNNNNNNNNNNNNNNNACCCAGCTTTCTTGTACAAAGTTGGCATTATAAGAAAGCATTGCTTATC
AATTTGTTGCAACGAACAGGTCACTATCAGTCAAAATAAAATCATTATTTGAGGCTAGGTGGAGGCTCAG
TGATGATAAGTCTGCGATGGTGGATGCATGTGTCATGGTCATAGCTGTTTCCTGTGTGAAATTGTTATCC
GCTCAGAGGGCACAATCCTATTCCGCGCTATCCGACAATCTCCAAGACATTAGGTGGAGTTCAGTTCGGC
GTATGGCATATGTCGCTGGAAAGAACATGTGAGCAAAAGGCCAGCAAAAGGCCAGGAACCGTAAAAAGGC
CGCGTTGCTGGCGTTTTTCCATAGGCTCCGCCCCCCTGACGAGCATCACAAAAATCGACGCTCAAGTCAG
AGGTGGCGAAACCCGACAGGACTATAAAGATACCAGGCGTTTCCCCCTGGAAGCTCCCTCGTGCGCTCTC
CTGTTCCGACCCTGCCGCTTACCGGATACCTGTCCGCCTTTCTCCCTTCGGGAAGCGTGGCGCTTTCTCA
TAGCTCACGCTGTAGGTATCTCAGTTCGGTGTAGGTCGTTCGCTCCAAGCTGGGCTGTGTGCACGAACCC
CCCGTTCAGCCCGACCGCTGCGCCTTATCCGGTAACTATCGTCTTGAGTCCAACCCGGTAAGACACGACT
TATCGCCACTGGCAGCAGCCACTGGTAACAGGATTAGCAGAGCGAGGTATGTAGGCGGTGCTACAGAGTT
CTTGAAGTGGTGGCCTAACTACGGCTACACTAGAAGAACAGTATTTGGTATCTGCGCTCTGCTGAAGCCA
GTTACCTTCGGAAAAAGAGTTGGTAGCTCTTGATCCGGCAAACAAACCACCGCTGGTAGCGGTGGTTTTT
TTGTTTGCAAGCAGCAGATTACGCGCAGAAAAAAAGGATCTCAAGAAGATCCTTTGATCTTTTCTACGGG
GTCTGACGCTCTATTCAACAAAGCCGCCGTCCCGTCAAGTCAGCGTAAATGGGTAGGGGGCTTCAAATCG
TCCGCTCTGCCAGTGTTACAACCAATTAACAAATTCTGATTAGAAAAACTCATCGAGCATCAAATGAAAC
TGCAATTTATTCATATCAGGATTATCAATACCATATTTTTGAAAAAGCCGTTTCTGTAATGAAGGAGAAA
ACTCACCGAGGCAGTTCCATAGGATGGCAAGATCCTGGTATCGGTCTGCGATTCCGACTCGTCCAACATC
AATACAACCTATTAATTTCCCCTCGTCAAAAATAAGGTTATCAAGTGAGAAATCACCATGAGTGACGACT
GAATCCGGTGAGAATGGCAAAAGCTTATGCATTTCTTTCCAGACTTGTTCAACAGGCCAGCCATTACGCT
CGTCATCAAAATCACTCGCATCAACCAAACCGTTATTCATTCGTGATTGCGCCTGAGCGAGACGAAATAC
GCGATCGCTGTTAAAAGGACAATTACAAACAGGAATCGAATGCAACCGGCGCAGGAACACTGCCAGCGCA
TCAACAATATTTTCACCTGAATCAGGATATTCTTCTAATACCTGGAATGCTGTTTTCCCGGGGATCGCAG
TGGTGAGTAACCATGCATCATCAGGAGTACGGATAAAATGCTTGATGGTCGGAAGAGGCATAAATTCCGT
CAGCCAGTTTAGTCTGACCATCTCATCTGTAACATCATTGGCAACGCTACCTTTGCCATGTTTCAGAAAC
AACTCTGGCGCATCGGGCTTCCCATACAATCGATAGATTGTCGCACCTGATTGCCCGACATTATCGCGAG
CCCATTTATACCCATATAAATCAGCATCCATGTTGGAATTTAATCGCGGCCTCGAGCAAGACGTTTCCCG
TTGAATATGGCTCATAACACCCCTTGTATTACTGTTTATGTAAGCAGACAGTTTTATTGTTCATGATGAT
ATATTTTTATCTTGTGCAATGTAACATCAGAGATTTTGAGACACAACGTGGCTTTCCCCCGCCGCTCTAG
AACTAGTGGATCCAAATAAAACGAAAGGCTCAGTCGAAAGACTGGGCCTTTCGTTTTATCTGTTGTTTGT
CGCATTATACGAGACGTCCAGGTTGGGATACCTGA
